>Addgene plasmid #222825 | MBP-ATG13 (450-517)-ULK1 (836-1050)-His | addgene full sequence | sequence record 438334 | Addgene NGS Result
TGGCGAATGGG
[124 nt withheld, positions 12-135]
C
[91 nt withheld, positions 137-227]
A
[49 nt withheld, positions 229-277]
CCTTTGACGTTGGAGTCCACGTTCTTT
[37 nt withheld, positions 305-341]
ACCCTATCTCGGTCTATTCTTTTGATTTATAAGGGATTTTGCCGATTTCGGCCTATTGGTTAAAAAATGA
GCTGATTTAACAAAAATTTAACGCGAATTTTAACAAAATATTAACGCTTACAATTTAGGTGGCACTTTTC
GGGGAAATGTGCGCGGAACCCCTATTTGTTTATTTTTCTAAATACATTCAAATATGTATCCGCTCATGAG
ACAATAACCCTGATAAATGCTTCAATAATATTGAAAAAGGAAGAGTATGAGTATTCAACATTTCCGTGTC
GCCCTTATTCCCTTTTTTGCGGCATTTTGCCTTCCTGTTTTTGCTCACCCAGAAACGCTGGTGAAAGTAA
AAGATGCTGAAGATCAGTTGGGTGCACGAGTGGGTTACATCGAACTGGATCTCAACAGCGGTAAGATCCT
TGAGAGTTTTCGCCCCGAAGAACGTTTTCCAATGATGAGCACTTTTAAAGTTCTGCTATGTGGCGCGGTA
TTATCCCGTATTGACGCCGGGCAAGAGCAACTCGGTCGCCGCATACACTATTCTCAGAATGACTTGGTTG
AGTACTCACCAGTCACAGAAAAGCATCTTACGGATGGCATGACAGTAAGAGAATTATGCAGTGCTGCCAT
AACCATGAGTGATAACACTGCGGCCAACTTACTTCTGACAACGATCGGAGGACCGAAGGAGCTAACCGCT
TTTTTGCACAACATGGGGGATCATGTAACTCGCCTTGATCGTTGGGAACCGGAGCTGAATGAAGCCATAC
CAAACGACGAGCGTGACACCACGATGCCTGCAGCAATGGCAACAACGTTGCGCAAACTATTAACTGGCGA
ACTACTTACTCTAGCTTCCCGGCAACAATTAATAGACTGGATGGAGGCGGATAAAGTTGCAGGACCACTT
CTGCGCTCGGCCCTTCCGGCTGGCTGGTTTATTGCTGATAAATCTGGAGCCGGTGAGCGTGGGTCTCGCG
GTATCATTGCAGCACTGGGGCCAGATGGTAAGCCCTCCCGTATCGTAGTTATCTACACGACGGGGAGTCA
GGCAACTATGGATGAACGAAATAGACAGATCGCTGAGATAGGTGCCTCACTGATTAAGCATTGGTAACTG
TCAGACCAAGTTTACTCATATATACTTTAGATTGATTTAAAACTTCATTTTTAATTTAAAAGGATCTAGG
TGAAGATCCTTTTTGATAATCTCATGACCAAAATCCCTTAACGTGAGTTTTCGTTCCACTGAGCGTCAGA
CCCCGTAGAAAAGATCAAAGGATCTTCTTGAGATCCTTTTTTTCTGCGCGTAATCTGCTGCTTGCAAACA
AAAAAACCACCGCTACCAGCGGTGGTTTGTTTGCCGGATCAAGAGCTACCAACTCTTTTTCCGAAGGTAA
CTGGCTTCAGCAGAGCGCAGATACCAAATACTGTCCTTCTAGTGTAGCCGTAGTTAGGCCACCACTTCAA
GAACTCTGTAGCACCGCCTACATACCTCGCTCTGCTAATCCTGTTACCAGTGGCTGCTGCCAGTGGCGAT
AAGTCGTGTCTTACCGGGTTGGACTCAAGACGATAGTTACCGGATAAGGCGCAGCGGTCGGGCTGAACGG
GGGGTTCGTGCACACAGCCCAGCTTGGAGCGAACGACCTACACCGAACTGAGATACCTACAGCGTGAGCT
ATGAGAAAGCGCCACGCTTCCCGAAGGGAGAAAGGCGGACAGGTATCCGGTAAGCGGCAGGGTCGGAACA
GGAGAGCGCACGAGGGAGCTTCCAGGGGGAAACGCCTGGTATCTTTATAGTCCTGTCGGGTTTCGCCACC
TCTGACTTGAGCGTCGATTTTTGTGATGCTCGTCAGGGGGGCGGAGCCTATGGAAAAACGCCAGCAACGC
GGCCTTTTTACGGTTCCTGGCCTTTTGCTGGCCTTTTGCTCACATGTTCTTTCCTGCGTTATCCCCTGAT
TCTGTGGATAACCGTATTACCGCCTTTGAGTGAGCTGATACCGCTCGCCGCAGCCGAACGACCGAGCGCA
GCGAGTCAGTGAGCGAGGAAGCGGAAGAGCGCCTGATGCGGTATTTTCTCCTTACGCATCTGTGCGGTAT
TTCACACCGCAATGGTGCACTCTCAGTACAATCTGCTCTGATGCCGCATAGTTAAGCCAGTATACACTCC
GCTATCGCTACGTGACTGGGTCATGGCTGCGCCCCGACACCCGCCAACACCCGCTGACGCGCCCTGACGG
GCTTGTCTGCTCCCGGCATCCGCTTACAGACAAGCTGTGACCGTCTCCGGGAGCTGCATGTGTCAGAGGT
TTTCACCGTCATCACCGAAACGCGCGAGGCAGCTGCGGTAAAGCTCATCAGCGTGGTCGTGAAGCGATTC
ACAGATGTCTGCCTGTTCATCCGCGTCCAGCTCGTTGAGTTTCTCCAGAAGCGTTAATGTCTGGCTTCTG
ATAAAGCGGGCCATGTTAAGGGCGGTTTTTTCCTGTTTGGTCACTGATGCCTCCGTGTAAGGGGGATTTC
TGTTCATGGGGGTAATGATACCGATGAAACGAGAGAGGATGCTCACGATACGGGTTACTGATGATGAACA
TGCCCGGTTACTGGAACGTTGTGAGGGTAAACAACTGGCGGTATGGATGCGGCGGGACCAGAGAAAAATC
ACTCAGGGTCAATGCCAGCGCTTCGTTAATACAGATGTAGGTGTTCCACAGGGTAGCCAGCAGCATCCTG
CGATGCAGATCCGGAACATAATGGTGCAGGGCGCTGACTTCCGCGTTTCCAGACTTTACGAAACACGGAA
ACCGAAGACCATTCATGTTGTTGCTCAGGTCGCAGACGTTTTGCAGCAGCAGTCGCTTCACGTTCGCTCG
CGTATCGGTGATTCATTCTGCTAACCAGTAAGGCAACCCCGCCAGCCTAGCCGGGTCCTCAACGACAGGA
GCACGATCATGCGCACCCGTGGGGCCGCCATGCCGGCGATAATGGCCTGCTTCTCGCCGAAACGTTTGGT
GGCGGGACCAGTGACGAAGGCTTGAGCGAGGGCGTGCAAGATTCCGAATACCGCAAGCGACAGGCCGATC
ATCGTCGCGCTCCAGCGAAAGCGGTCCTCGCCGAAAATGACCCAGAGCGCTGCCGGCACCTGTCCTACGA
GTTGCATGATAAAGAAGACAGTCATAAGTGCGGCGACGATAGTCATGCCCCGCGCCCACCGGAAGGAGCT
GACTGGGTTGAAGGCTCTCAAGGGCATCGGTCGAGATCCCGGTGCCTAATGAGTGAGCTAACTTACATTA
ATTGCGTTGCGCTCACTGCCCGCTTTCCAGTCGGGAAACCTGTCGTGCCAGCTGCATTAATGAATCGGCC
AACGCGCGGGGAGAGGCGGTTTGCGTATTGGGCGCCAGGGTGGTTTTTCTTTTCACCAGTGAGACGGGCA
ACAGCTGATTGCCCTTCACCGCCTGGCCCTGAGAGAGTTGCAGCAAGCGGTCCACGCTGGTTTGCCCCAG
CAGGCGAAAATCCTGTTTGATGGTGGTTAACGGCGGGATATAACATGAGCTGTCTTCGGTATCGTCGTAT
CCCACTACCGAGATATCCGCACCAACGCGCAGCCCGGACTCGGTAATGGCGCGCATTGCGCCCAGCGCCA
TCTGATCGTTGGCAACCAGCATCGCAGTGGGAACGATGCCCTCATTCAGCATTTGCATGGTTTGTTGAAA
ACCGGACATGGCACTCCAGTCGCCTTCCCGTTCCGCTATCGGCTGAATTTGATTGCGAGTGAGATATTTA
TGCCAGCCAGCCAGACGCAGACGCGCCGAGACAGAACTTAATGGGCCCGCTAACAGCGCGATTTGCTGGT
GACCCAATGCGACCAGATGCTCCACGCCCAGTCGCGTACCGTCTTCATGGGAGAAAATAATACTGTTGAT
GGGTGTCTGGTCAGAGACATCAAGAAATAACGCCGGAACATTAGTGCAGGCAGCTTCCACAGCAATGGCA
TCCTGGTCATCCAGCGGATAGTTAATGATCAGCCCACTGACGCGTTGCGCGAGAAGATTGTGCACCGCCG
CTTTACAGGCTTCGACGCCGCTTCGTTCTACCATCGACACCACCACGCTGGCACCCAGTTGATCGGCGCG
AGATTTAATCGCCGCGACAATTTGCGACGGCGCGTGCAGGGCCAGACTGGAGGTGGCAACGCCAATCAGC
AACGACTGTTTGCCCGCCAGTTGTTGTGCCACGCGGTTGGGAATGTAATTCAGCTCCGCCATCGCCGCTT
CCACTTTTTCCCGCGTTTTCGCAGAAACGTGGCTGGCCTGGTTCACCACGCGGGAAACGGTCTGATAAGA
GACACCGGCATACTCTGCGACATCGTATAACGTTACTGGTTTCACATTCACCACCCTGAATTGACTCTCT
TCCGGGCGCTATCATGCCATACCGCGAAAGGTTTTGCGCCATTCGATGGTGTCCGGGATCTCGACGCTCT
CCCTTATGCGACTCCTGCATTAGGAAGCAGCCCAGTAGTAGGTTGAGGCCGTTGAGCACCGCCGCCGCAA
GGAATGGTGCATGCAAGGAGATGGCGCCCAACAGTCCCCCGGCCACGGGGCCTGCCACCATACCCACGCC
GAAACAAGCGCTCATGAGCCCGAAGTGGCGAGCCCGATCTTCCCCATCGGTGATGTCGGCGATATAGGCG
CCAGCAACCGCACCTGTGGCGCCGGTGATGCCGGCCACGATGCGTCCGGCGTAGAGGATCGAGATCTCGA
TCCCGCGAAATTAATACGACTCACTATAGGGGAATTGTGAGCGGATAACAATTCCCCTCTAGAAATAATT
TTGTTTAACTTTAAGAAGGAGATATACATATGATCGAAGAAGGTAAACTGGTAATCTGGATTAACGGCGA
TAAAGGCTATAACGGTCTCGCTGAAGTCGGTAAGAAATTCGAGAAAGATACCGGAATTAAAGTCACCGTT
GAGCATCCGGATAAACTGGAAGAGAAATTCCCACAGGTTGCGGCAACTGGCGATGGCCCTGACATTATCT
TCTGGGCACACGACCGCTTTGGTGGCTACGCTCAATCTGGCCTGTTGGCTGAAATCACCCCGGACAAAGC
GTTCCAGGACAAGCTGTATCCGTTTACCTGGGATGCCGTACGTTACAACGGCAAGCTGATTGCTTACCCG
ATCGCTGTTGAAGCGTTATCGCTGATTTATAACAAAGATCTGCTGCCGAACCCGCCAAAAACCTGGGAAG
AGATCCCGGCGCTGGATAAAGAACTGAAAGCGAAAGGTAAGAGCGCGCTGATGTTCAACCTGCAAGAACC
GTACTTCACCTGGCCGCTGATTGCTGCTGACGGGGGTTATGCGTTCAAGTATGAAAACGGCAAGTACGAC
ATTAAAGACGTGGGCGTGGATAACGCTGGCGCGAAAGCGGGTCTGACCTTCCTGGTTGACCTGATTAAAA
ACAAACACATGAATGCAGACACCGATTACTCCATCGCAGAAGCTGCCTTTAATAAAGGCGAAACAGCGAT
GACCATCAACGGCCCGTGGGCATGGTCCAACATCGACACCAGCAAAGTGAATTATGGTGTAACGGTACTG
CCGACCTTCAAGGGTCAACCATCCAAACCGTTCGTTGGCGTGCTGAGCGCAGGTATTAACGCCGCCAGTC
CGAACAAAGAGCTGGCAAAAGAGTTCCTCGAAAACTATCTGCTGACTGATGAAGGTCTGGAAGCGGTTAA
TAAAGACAAACCGCTGGGTGCCGTAGCGCTGAAGTCTTACGAGGAAGAGTTGGCGAAAGATCCACGTATT
GCCGCCACTATGGAAAACGCCCAGAAAGGTGAAATCATGCCGAACATCCCGCAGATGTCCGCTTTCTGGT
ATGCCGTGCGTACTGCGGTGATCAACGCCGCCAGCGGTCGTCAGACTGTCGATGAAGCCCTGAAAGACGC
GCAGACTAATTCGAGCTCGAACAACAACAACAATAACAATAACAACAACCTCGGGGATATCCCAACGACC
GAAAACCTGTATTTTCAGGGCGCCATGGGATCCAAACCCGCTTTTTCCAAGGACGATATCCTCCCTATGG
ATCTGGGAACCTTCTACAGGGAGTTTCAGAATCCCCCTCAGCTCAGTAGCCTGAGCATTGACATCGGTGC
CCAGTCCATGGCTGAGGACCTCGATTCTCTGCCTGAAAAACTGGCTGTGCACGAGAAGAACGTCAGAGAA
TTCGACGCATTTGTGGAGACCCTGCAGGGTAGCGACGAAGCGATGGAGCAGGAACACACTGAGATCCTGA
GGGGTCTCAGATTCACCCTGCTCTTTGTGCAGCATGTCCTGGAAATTGCTGCACTCAAGGGTAGTGCTAG
CGAGGCAGCTGGTGGACCAGAATACCAGCTGCAGGAGAGCGTGGTCGCCGACCAGATCTCTCTGCTCTCA
AGGGAATGGGGCTTCGCTGAGCAGCTGGTCCTCTATCTGAAGGTGGCCGAACTGCTCAGTAGCGGCCTGC
AGTCCGCCATCGATCAGATTAGAGCTGGAAAGCTCTGCCTGTCCTCTACTGTGAAACAGGTGGTCCGGCG
CCTGAACGAGCTCTACAAGGCCAGTGTGGTCAGCTGTCAGGGACTCTCTCTGCGTCTCCAGCGGTTCTTT
CTGGACAAACAGCGCCTGCTCGATAGGATCCACTCAATTACAGCTGAACGCCTGATCTTCAGCCATGCAG
TGCAGATGGTCCAGTCCGCAGCCCTGGACGAAATGTTTCAGCACAGGGAGGGATGCGTCCCCAGATACCA
TAAGGCTCTGCTCCTGCTCGAGGGTCTGCAGCACATGCTCAGCGACCAGGCCGATATCGAAAATGTGACT
AAGTGCAAACTGTGTATTGAGAGGAGACTCTCCGCTCTGCTCACAGGCATCTGTGCACTCGAGCACCACC
ACCACCACCACTGAGATCCGGCTGCTAACAAAGCCCGAAAGGAAGCTGAGTTGGCTGCTGCCACCGCTGA
GCAATAACTAGCATAACCCCTTGGGGCCTCTAAACGGGTCTTGAGGGGTTTTTTGCTGAAAGGAGGAACT
ATATCCGGAT
Features (pLannotate 1.2.2; 22 found; start..end, strand, type, name):
     12..440     +  rep_origin     f1 ori (sequence partly withheld): f1 bacteriophage origin of replication; arrow indicates direction of (+) strand synthesis
    493..597     +  promoter       AmpR promoter: bla
    598..1458    +  CDS            AmpR: β-lactamase; bla; confers resistance to ampicillin, carbenicillin, and related antibiotics
   1629..2217    +  rep_origin     ori: high-copy-number ColE1/pMB1/pBR322/pUC origin of replication
   2403..2542    -  misc_feature   bom: basis of mobility region from pBR322
   2644..2835    -  CDS            rop: Rop protein, which maintains plasmids at low copy number; rop
   2852..3232    +  CDS            YPB1_ECOLX: Protein predicted: Swiss-Prot protein existence level 4. From Escherichia coli.
   3304..3595    -  CDS            TcR (fragment): tetracycline efflux protein; tet; confers resistance to tetracycline
   3610..3631    -  protein_bind   CAP binding site: CAP binding activates transcription in the presence of cAMP. E. coli catabolite activator protein
   3644..4726    -  CDS            lacI: lac repressor; lacI; The lac repressor binds to the lac operator to inhibit transcription in E. coli. This inhibition can be relieved by adding lactose or isopropyl-β-D-thiogalactopyranoside (IPTG).
   4727..4804    -  promoter       lacI promoter: lacI
   4812..5091    -  CDS            TcR (fragment): tetracycline efflux protein; tet; confers resistance to tetracycline
   5113..5131    +  promoter       T7 promoter: promoter for bacteriophage T7 RNA polymerase
   5132..5156    +  protein_bind   lac operator: The lac repressor binds to the lac operator to inhibit transcription in E. coli. This inhibition can be relieved by adding lactose or isopropyl-β-D-thiogalactopyranoside (IPTG). lac repressor encoded by lacI
   5171..5193    +  RBS            RBS: efficient ribosome binding site from bacteriophage T7 gene 10 (Olins and Rangwala, 1989)
   5204..6298    +  CDS            MBP: maltose binding protein from E. coli; malE (mutated); This version of the gene does not encode a signal sequence, so MBP will remain in the cytosol.
   6362..6382    +  CDS            TEV site: tobacco etch virus (TEV) protease recognition and cleavage site
   6395..6598    +  CDS            ATG13 (fragment): ATG13_HUMAN - Also known as KIAA0652. Experimental evidence at protein level: Swiss-Prot protein existence level 1. Autophagy factor required for autophagosome formation and mitophagy. Target of the TOR kinase signaling pathway that regulates autophagy through the control of the phosphorylation status of ATG13 and ULK1, and the regulation of the ATG13-ULK1-RB1CC1 complex. Through its regulation of ULK1 activity, plays a role in the regulation of the kinase activity of mTORC1 and cell proliferation. From Homo sapiens (Human).
   6587..7258    +  CDS            ULK1 (fragment): ULK1_HUMAN - Also known as KIAA0722. Experimental evidence at protein level: Swiss-Prot protein existence level 1. Serine/threonine-protein kinase involved in autophagy in response to starvation (PubMed:18936157, PubMed:21460634, PubMed:21795849, PubMed:25040165). Acts upstream of phosphatidylinositol 3-kinase PIK3C3 to regulate the formation of autophagophores, the precursors of autophagosomes (PubMed:18936157, PubMed:21460634, PubMed:21795849, PubMed:25040165). Part of regulatory feedback loops in autophagy: acts both as a downstream effector and negative regulator of mammalian target of rap
   7265..7282    +  CDS            9xHis (fragment): 9xHis affinity tag
   7292..7341    +  CDS            SET1 (fragment): solubility-enhancement tag derived from T7 phage gene 10B
   7349..7396    +  terminator     T7 terminator: transcription terminator for bacteriophage T7 RNA polymerase
