[The description below was written by a language model from this plasmid's Addgene catalogue record and pLannotate feature annotations shown in this document.]
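Description:
MBP-ATG13 (450-517)-ULK1 (836-1050)-His is a bacterial expression plasmid built on the pHis-parallel2 backbone, a pET-style vector for T7-driven protein production in E. coli. It carries a ColE1/pBR322-type origin together with the bom region and the rop gene, consistent with its listing as low copy, and it is selected through the β-lactamase (AmpR) gene conferring ampicillin resistance. An f1 origin is also present, as are remnants of the tetracycline resistance gene flanking a lacI cassette; these fragments are non-functional backbone leftovers.

The expression unit consists of a T7 promoter followed by a lac operator and the T7 gene 10 ribosome binding site, so transcription depends on T7 RNA polymerase supplied by the host and is held off by the plasmid-encoded Lac repressor until induced with IPTG. The single open reading frame encodes cytosolic maltose binding protein (lacking its signal sequence), a TEV protease cleavage site, residues 450-517 of human ATG13, a five-residue linker, residues 836-1050 of human ULK1 (the MIT domain region), and a C-terminal 6His tag followed by a stop codon, with a T7 terminator downstream. The short annotation after the His tag resembling a T7 gene 10-derived solubility tag lies beyond the stated stop and is probably vector sequence rather than part of the product.

Covalently tethering the ATG13 C-terminal segment to the ULK1 MIT domains yields a single-chain version of this complex. MBP aids solubility and amylose purification, the His tag allows nickel affinity capture, and TEV cleavage removes MBP. The construct was deposited with structural work on the human autophagy-initiating ULK1 complex.
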