Addgene plasmid #222825: MBP-ATG13 (450-517)-ULK1 (836-1050)-His
Purpose: Bacteria expression of MBP-ATG13 (450-517) and ULK1 MIT domain fusion complex -6His
Depositing lab: James Hurley. Depositing organization: University of California, Berkeley. Publication: Structure and activation of the human autophagy-initiating ULK1C:PI3KC3-C1 supercomplex. Chen M, Nguyen TN, Ren X, Khuu G, Cook ASI, Zhao Y, Yildiz A, Lazarou M, Hurley JH. Nat Struct Mol Biol. 2025 Sep;32(9):1596-1605. doi: 10.1038/s41594-025-01557-x. Epub 2025 May 29. PubMed 40442316.
Backbone
  Vector backbone: pHis-parallel2
  Vector type: Bacterial Expression
Growth in bacteria
  Bacterial resistance: Ampicillin, 100 μg/mL
  Growth temperature: 37°C
  Growth strain: DH5alpha
  Copy number: Low Copy
Gene/Insert
  Gene/Insert name: ATG13, ULK1
  Species: H. sapiens (human)
  GenBank ID: NP_001333259.1, NP_003556.2
  Entrez Gene: ATG13 (a.k.a. KIAA0652, PARATARG8); ULK1 (a.k.a. ATG1, ATG1A, UNC51, Unc51.1, hATG1)
  Promoter: T7
  Tag / fusion protein: MBP (N terminal on insert); 6His (C terminal on insert)
  Cloning method: Restriction Enzyme; 5′ cloning site BamHI (unknown if destroyed); 3′ cloning site XhoI (unknown if destroyed)
Terms and licenses: Academic/Nonprofit Terms; Industry Terms: Not Available to Industry
Depositor comments: MBP-TEVsite-ATG13 (450-517)-5aa linker-ULK1 (836-1050)-6His-stop. Please visit https://doi.org/10.1101/2023.06.01.543278 for bioRxiv preprint.
How to cite: MBP-ATG13 (450-517)-ULK1 (836-1050)-His was a gift from James Hurley (Addgene plasmid # 222825 ; http://n2t.net/addgene:222825 ; RRID:Addgene_222825)
