>Addgene plasmid #222825 | MBP-ATG13 (450-517)-ULK1 (836-1050)-His | depositor partial sequence | sequence record 436298 | MBP-TEVsite
ATGATCGAAGAAGGTAAACTGGTAATCTGGATTAACGGCGATAAAGGCTATAACGGTCTCGCTGAAGTCG
GTAAGAAATTCGAGAAAGATACCGGAATTAAAGTCACCGTTGAGCATCCGGATAAACTGGAAGAGAAATT
CCCACAGGTTGCGGCAACTGGCGATGGCCCTGACATTATCTTCTGGGCACACGACCGCTTTGGTGGCTAC
GCTCAATCTGGCCTGTTGGCTGAAATCACCCCGGACAAAGCGTTCCAGGACAAGCTGTATCCGTTTACCT
GGGATGCCGTACGTTACAACGGCAAGCTGATTGCTTACCCGATCGCTGTTGAAGCGTTATCGCTGATTTA
TAACAAAGATCTGCTGCCGAACCCGCCAAAAACCTGGGAAGAGATCCCGGCGCTGGATAAAGAACTGAAA
GCGAAAGGTAAGAGCGCGCTGATGTTCAACCTGCAAGAACCGTACTTCACCTGGCCGCTGATTGCTGCTG
ACGGGGGTTATGCGTTCAAGTATGAAAACGGCAAGTACGACATTAAAGACGTGGGCGTGGATAACGCTGG
CGCGAAAGCGGGTCTGACCTTCCTGGTTGACCTGATTAAAAACAAACACATGAATGCAGACACCGATTAC
TCCATCGCAGAAGCTGCCTTTAATAAAGGCGAAACAGCGATGACCATCAACGGCCCGTGGGCATGGTCCA
ACATCGACACCAGCAAAGTGAATTATGGTGTAACGGTACTGCCGACCTTCAAGGGTCAACCATCCAAACC
GTTCGTTGGCGTGCTGAGCGCAGGTATTAACGCCGCCAGTCCGAACAAAGAGCTGGCAAAAGAGTTCCTC
GAAAACTATCTGCTGACTGATGAAGGTCTGGAAGCGGTTAATAAAGACAAACCGCTGGGTGCCGTAGCGC
TGAAGTCTTACGAGGAAGAGTTGGCGAAAGATCCACGTATTGCCGCCACTATGGAAAACGCCCAGAAAGG
TGAAATCATGCCGAACATCCCGCAGATGTCCGCTTTCTGGTATGCCGTGCGTACTGCGGTGATCAACGCC
GCCAGCGGTCGTCAGACTGTCGATGAAGCCCTGAAAGACGCGCAGACTAATTCGAGCTCGAACAACAACA
ACAATAACAATAACAACAACCTCGGGGATATCCCAACGACCGAAAACCTGTATTTTCAGGGCGCCATGGG
ATCC
