>Addgene plasmid #222825 | MBP-ATG13 (450-517)-ULK1 (836-1050)-His | depositor partial sequence | sequence record 436299 | ATG13 (450-517)-5aa linker-ULK1 (836-1050)-6His-stop
AAACCCGCTTTTTCCAAGGACGATATCCTCCCTATGGATCTGGGAACCTTCTACAGGGAGTTTCAGAATC
CCCCTCAGCTCAGTAGCCTGAGCATTGACATCGGTGCCCAGTCCATGGCTGAGGACCTCGATTCTCTGCC
TGAAAAACTGGCTGTGCACGAGAAGAACGTCAGAGAATTCGACGCATTTGTGGAGACCCTGCAGGGTAGC
GACGAAGCGATGGAGCAGGAACACACTGAGATCCTGAGGGGTCTCAGATTCACCCTGCTCTTTGTGCAGC
ATGTCCTGGAAATTGCTGCACTCAAGGGTAGTGCTAGCGAGGCAGCTGGTGGACCAGAATACCAGCTGCA
GGAGAGCGTGGTCGCCGACCAGATCTCTCTGCTCTCAAGGGAATGGGGCTTCGCTGAGCAGCTGGTCCTC
TATCTGAAGGTGGCCGAACTGCTCAGTAGCGGCCTGCAGTCCGCCATCGATCAGATTAGAGCTGGAAAGC
TCTGCCTGTCCTCTACTGTGAAACAGGTGGTCCGGCGCCTGAACGAGCTCTACAAGGCCAGTGTGGTCAG
CTGTCAGGGACTCTCTCTGCGTCTCCAGCGGTTCTTTCTGGACAAACAGCGCCTGCTCGATAGGATCCAC
TCAATTACAGCTGAACGCCTGATCTTCAGCCATGCAGTGCAGATGGTCCAGTCCGCAGCCCTGGACGAAA
TGTTTCAGCACAGGGAGGGATGCGTCCCCAGATACCATAAGGCTCTGCTCCTGCTCGAGGGTCTGCAGCA
CATGCTCAGCGACCAGGCCGATATCGAAAATGTGACTAAGTGCAAACTGTGTATTGAGAGGAGACTCTCC
GCTCTGCTCACAGGCATCTGTGCACTCGAGCACCACCACCACCACCACTGA
